>Addgene plasmid #115122 | AT3G47090 L5_pECIA2 | addgene full sequence | sequence record 298967 | Addgene NGS Result
GTAAAACGACGGCCAGTGAATTAATTCGTTGCAGGACAGGATGTGGTGCCCGATGTGACTAGCTCTTTGC
TGCAGGCCGTCCTATCCTCTGGTTCCGATAAGAGACCCAGAACTCCGGCCCCCCACCGCCCACCGCCACC
CCCATACATATGTGGTACGCAAGTAAGAGTGCCTGCGCATGCCCCATGTGCCCCACCAAGAGCTTTGCAT
CCCATACAAGTCCCCAAAGTGGAGAACCGAACCAATTCTTCGCGGGCAGAACAAAAGCTTCTGCACACGT
CTCCACTCGAATTTGGAGCCGGCCGGCGTGTGCAAAAGAGGTGAATCGAACGAAAGACCCGTGTGTAAAG
CCGCGTTTCCAAAATGTATAAAACCGAGAGCATCTGGCCAATGTGCATCAGTTGTGGTCAGCAGCAAAAT
CAAGTGAATCATCTCAGTGCAACTAAAGGGGGGATCCGATCTCAATATGAAGTTATGCATATTACTGGCC
GTCGTGGCCTTTGTTGGCCTCTCGCTCGGGACCGATGAAAGTGATAGGCAAGCGTTGTTGGAGATCAAGT
CTCAAGTTTCTGAAAGCAAAAGGGATGCCTTGTCCGCGTGGAATAACTCATTCCCTCTCTGCAGCTGGAA
GTGGGTTAGATGTGGCCGCAAACACAAGAGAGTTACTCGTTTGGACCTCGGAGGATTGCAGTTGGGAGGA
GTGATATCACCATCTATTGGTAATCTTTCGTTTCTCATATATCTTGACCTCTCTAATAACTCTTTTGGTG
GAACCATCCCTCAAGAGATGGGAAACTTGTTTAGACTTAAATATTTGGCTGTGGGCTTTAATTATCTGGA
AGGAGAGATTCCAGCCAGTTTGTCCAACTGCTCTAGATTGTTGTACCTTGATTTATTTTCAAACAATCTT
GGAGACGGTGTTCCTTCAGAACTAGGGTCATTGAGAAAGCTTCTTTATCTATATCTTGGTCTAAACGACC
TCAAAGGAAAGTTCCCCGTATTTATACGAAACTTGACGTCTCTAATAGTGCTCAACTTGGGATATAATCA
TCTGGAAGGAGAAATTCCAGATGATATAGCTATGCTGAGTCAAATGGTGTCTCTTACATTAACAATGAAC
AACTTCTCTGGCGTTTTTCCTCCTGCTTTCTACAACTTGTCCTCACTTGAGAATTTATACCTCCTTGGTA
ATGGTTTCTCGGGTAACTTGAAGCCTGATTTTGGTAATCTGCTACCAAACATTCATGAGTTATCTTTGCA
TGGAAATTTTCTAACAGGAGCCATCCCAACAACACTTGCCAATATTTCAACTCTGGAAATGTTTGGAATT
GGTAAAAACAGGATGACAGGAAGTATCTCTCCCAACTTTGGAAAACTAGAGAATTTGCATTACCTAGAAC
TTGCTAACAATTCTTTGGGAAGTTACTCTTTTGGAGATCTTGCATTTCTTGATGCTTTGACTAATTGCTC
CCATTTGCATGGGTTATCTGTGAGTTACAATAGGCTTGGGGGTGCTTTGCCTACATCCATTGTCAATATG
TCCACGGAACTCACCGTTTTGAACCTTAAAGGAAACCTCATTTATGGAAGCATTCCTCATGATATTGGAA
ATCTCATAGGCCTACAATCACTTTTGTTGGCAGATAATCTATTAACAGGACCACTCCCAACCTCTCTTGG
AAATCTTGTAGGGCTCGGGGAATTAATTTTGTTTTCAAATAGGTTTTCTGGAGAGATACCCTCTTTTATA
GGCAACCTTACTCAGTTAGTAAAACTATATTTATCCAACAATAGTTTTGAAGGAATCGTTCCTCCGAGTC
TTGGTGATTGTAGTCACATGCTCGACTTACAGATTGGGTATAATAAGTTAAATGGGACTATACCTAAGGA
GATCATGCAAATCCCAACCCTTGTTCACCTCAACATGGAATCTAATTCTTTGAGTGGCTCTCTACCAAAC
GATATTGGAAGATTACAAAATCTTGTTGAGCTATTACTTGGGAATAATAACTTATCAGGACATCTCCCAC
AAACTTTGGGAAAATGTCTTTCGATGGAAGTTATTTATCTACAAGAAAACCATTTTGATGGAACCATTCC
AGATATAAAAGGGTTGATGGGTGTTAAAAACGTTGATTTGTCAAACAATAATCTCTCTGGAAGTATATCT
GAATATTTTGAAAACTTTTCCAAGTTGGAATATCTCAATCTATCCGATAACAATTTCGAGGGAAGAGTCC
CAACAGAAGGAATATTTCAAAATGCTACTTTAGTTTCAGTATTCGGAAACAAAAATCTTTGTGGAAGCAT
CAAGGAACTGAAACTAAAGCCATGCATTGCCCAAGCACCACCAGTGGAGACAAGGCATCCATCTCTGGAG
GTGCTGTTCCAGGGACCAGGGAGCGACAAAACTCACACATGCCCACCGTGCCCAGCACCTGAACTCCTGG
GGGGACCGTCAGTCTTCCTCTTCCCCCCAAAACCCAAGGACACCCTCATGATCTCCCGGACCCCTGAGGT
CACATGCGTGGTGGTGGACGTGAGCCACGAAGACCCTGAGGTCAAGTTCAACTGGTACGTGGACGGCGTG
GAGGTGCATAATGCCAAGACAAAGCCGCGGGAGGAGCAGTACAACAGCACGTACCGTGTGGTCAGCGTCC
TCACCGTCCTGCACCAGGACTGGCTGAATGGCAAGGAGTACAAGTGCAAGGTCTCCAACAAAGCCCTCCC
AGCCCCCATCGAGAAAACCATCTCCAAAGCCAAAGGGCAGCCCCGAGAACCACAGGTGTACACCCTGCCC
CCATCCCGGGAGGAGATGACCAAGAACCAGGTCAGCCTGACCTGCCTGGTCAAAGGCTTCTATCCCAGCG
ACATCGCCGTGGAGTGGGAGAGCAATGGGCAGCCGGAGAACAACTACAAGACCACGCCTCCCGTGCTGGA
CTCCGACGGCTCCTTCTTCCTCTACAGCAAGCTCACCGTGGACAAGAGCAGGTGGCAGCAGGGGAACGTC
TTCTCATGCTCCGTGATGCATGAGGGTCTGCACAACCACTACACGCAGAAGAGCCTCTCCCTGTCTCCGG
GTAAATCTAGAGGGCCCTTCGAAGGTAAGCCTATCCCTAACCCTCTCCTCGGTCTCGATTCTACGCGTAC
CGGTCATCATCACCATCACCATTGAGTTTAAACCCGCTGATCAGCCTCGACTGTGCCTTCTAAGGCCTGA
GCTCGCTGATCAGCCTCGATCGAGGATCCAGACATGATAAGATACATTGATGAGTTTGGACAAACCACAA
CTAGAATGCAGTGAAAAAAATGCTTTATTTGTGAAATTTGTGATGCTATTGCTTTATTTGTAACCATTAT
AAGCTGCAATAAACAAGTTAACAACAACAATTGCATTCATTTTATGTTTCAGGTTCAGGGGGAGGTGTGG
GAGGTTTTTTAAAGCAAGTAAAACCTCTACAAATGTGGTATGGCTGATTATGATCAGTCGACCTGCAGGC
ATGCAAGCTTGGCGTAATCATGGTCATAGCTGTTTCCTGTGTGAAATTGTTATCCGCTCACAATTCCACA
CAACATACGAGCCGGAAGCATAAAGTGTAAAGCCTGGGGTGCCTAATGAGTGAGCTAACTCACATTAATT
GCGTTGCGCTCACTGCCCGCTTTCCAGTCGGGAAACCTGTCGTGCCAGCTGCATTAATGAATCGGCCAAC
GCGCGGGGAGAGGCGGTTTGCGTATTGGGCGCTCTTCCGCTTCCTCGCTCACTGACTCGCTGCGCTCGGT
CGTTCGGCTGCGGCGAGCGGTATCAGCTCACTCAAAGGCGGTAATACGGTTATCCACAGAATCAGGGGAT
AACGCAGGAAAGAACATGTGAGCAAAAGGCCAGCAAAAGGCCAGGAACCGTAAAAAGGCCGCGTTGCTGG
CGTTTTTCCATAGGCTCCGCCCCCCTGACGAGCATCACAAAAATCGACGCTCAAGTCAGAGGTGGCGAAA
CCCGACAGGACTATAAAGATACCAGGCGTTTCCCCCTGGAAGCTCCCTCGTGCGCTCTCCTGTTCCGACC
CTGCCGCTTACCGGATACCTGTCCGCCTTTCTCCCTTCGGGAAGCGTGGCGCTTTCTCATAGCTCACGCT
GTAGGTATCTCAGTTCGGTGTAGGTCGTTCGCTCCAAGCTGGGCTGTGTGCACGAACCCCCCGTTCAGCC
CGACCGCTGCGCCTTATCCGGTAACTATCGTCTTGAGTCCAACCCGGTAAGACACGACTTATCGCCACTG
GCAGCAGCCACTGGTAACAGGATTAGCAGAGCGAGGTATGTAGGCGGTGCTACAGAGTTCTTGAAGTGGT
GGCCTAACTACGGCTACACTAGAAGAACAGTATTTGGTATCTGCGCTCTGCTGAAGCCAGTTACCTTCGG
AAAAAGAGTTGGTAGCTCTTGATCCGGCAAACAAACCACCGCTGGTAGCGGTGGTTTTTTTGTTTGCAAG
CAGCAGATTACGCGCAGAAAAAAAGGATCTCAAGAAGATCCTTTGATCTTTTCTACGGGGTCTGACGCTC
AGTGGAACGAAAACTCACGTTAAGGGATTTTGGTCATGAGATTATCAAAAAGGATCTTCACCTAGATCCT
TTTAAATTAAAAATGAAGTTTTAAATCAATCTAAAGTATATATGAGTAAACTTGGTCTGACAGTTACCAA
TGCTTAATCAGTGAGGCACCTATCTCAGCGATCTGTCTATTTCGTTCATCCATAGTTGCCTGACTCCCCG
TCGTGTAGATAACTACGATACGGGAGGGCTTACCATCTGGCCCCAGTGCTGCAATGATACCGCGAGACCC
ACGCTCACCGGCTCCAGATTTATCAGCAATAAACCAGCCAGCCGGAAGGGCCGAGCGCAGAAGTGGTCCT
GCAACTTTATCCGCCTCCATCCAGTCTATTAATTGTTGCCGGGAAGCTAGAGTAAGTAGTTCGCCAGTTA
ATAGTTTGCGCAACGTTGTTGCCATTGCTACAGGCATCGTGGTGTCACGCTCGTCGTTTGGTATGGCTTC
ATTCAGCTCCGGTTCCCAACGATCAAGGCGAGTTACATGATCCCCCATGTTGTGCAAAAAAGCGGTTAGC
TCCTTCGGTCCTCCGATCGTTGTCAGAAGTAAGTTGGCCGCAGTGTTATCACTCATGGTTATGGCAGCAC
TGCATAATTCTCTTACTGTCATGCCATCCGTAAGATGCTTTTCTGTGACTGGTGAGTACTCAACCAAGTC
ATTCTGAGAATAGTGTATGCGGCGACCGAGTTGCTCTTGCCCGGCGTCAATACGGGATAATACCGCGCCA
CATAGCAGAACTTTAAAAGTGCTCATCATTGGAAAACGTTCTTCGGGGCGAAAACTCTCAAGGATCTTAC
CGCTGTTGAGATCCAGTTCGATGTAACCCACTCGTGCACCCAACTGATCTTCAGCATCTTTTACTTTCAC
CAGCGTTTCTGGGTGAGCAAAAACAGGAAGGCAAAATGCCGCAAAAAAGGGAATAAGGGCGACACGGAAA
TGTTGAATACTCATACTCTTCCTTTTTCAATATTATTGAAGCATTTATCAGGGTTATTGTCTCATGAGCG
GATACATATTTGAATGTATTTAGAAAAATAAACAAATAGGGGTTCCGCGCACATTTCCCCGAAAAGTGCC
ACCTGACGTCTAAGAAACCATTATTATCATGACATTAACCTATAAAAATAGGCGTATCACGAGGCCCTTT
CGTCTCGCGCGTTTCGGTGATGACGGTGAAAACCTCTGACACATGCAGCTCCCGGAGACGGTCACAGCTT
GTCTGTAAGCGGATGCCGGGAGCAGACAAGCCCGTCAGGGCGCGTCAGCGGGTGTTGGCGGGTGTCGGGG
CTGGCTTAACTATGCGGCATCAGAGCAGATTGTACTGAGAGTGCACCATATGCGGTGTGAAATACCGCAC
AGATGCGTAAGGAGAAAATACCGCATCAGGCGCCATTCGCCATTCAGGCTGCGCAACTGTTGGGAAGGGC
GATCGGTGCGGGCCTCTTCGCTATTACGCCAGCTGGCGAAAGGGGGATGTGCTGCAAGGCGATTAAGTTG
GGTAACGCCAGGGTTTTCCCAGTCACGACGTT
Features (pLannotate 1.2.2; 18 found; start..end, strand, type, name):
     23..449     +  promoter       MT promoter: Drosophila metallothionein promoter
    467..520     +  sig_peptide    BiP signal sequence: Drosophila BiP signal sequence
    473..2353    +  CDS            EFR (fragment): EFR_ARATH - Experimental evidence at protein level: Swiss-Prot protein existence level 1. Constitutes the pattern-recognition receptor (PPR) that determines the specific perception of elongation factor Tu (EF-Tu), a potent elicitor of the defense response to pathogen-associated molecular patterns (PAMPs); phosphorylates BIK1 upon elicitation to regulate immune responses such as defense hormone expression (e.g. jasmonic acid (JA) and salicylic acid (SA)) (PubMed:29649442). Reduces transformation by Rhizobium radiobacter probably by inducing plant defense during the interaction. Binding to the e
   2405..3085    +  CDS            IGHG1 (fragment): IGHG1_HUMAN - Experimental evidence at protein level: Swiss-Prot protein existence level 1. Constant region of immunoglobulin heavy chains. Immunoglobulins, also known as antibodies, are membrane-bound or secreted glycoproteins produced by B lymphocytes. In the recognition phase of humoral immunity, the membrane-bound immunoglobulins serve as receptors which, upon binding of a specific antigen, trigger the clonal expansion and differentiation of B lymphocytes into immunoglobulins- secreting plasma cells. Secreted immunoglobulins mediate the effector phase of humoral immunity, which results in
   3104..3145    +  CDS            V5 tag: epitope tag from simian virus 5
   3245..3379    -  polyA_signal   SV40 poly(A) signal: SV40 polyadenylation signal
   3402..3486    -  CDS            large T antigen (fragment): large T antigen from SV40 (simian virus 40)
   3486..3510    +  misc_feature   MCS (fragment): pUC18/19 multiple cloning site
   3547..3563    -  protein_bind   lac operator: The lac repressor binds to the lac operator to inhibit transcription in E. coli. This inhibition can be relieved by adding lactose or isopropyl-β-D-thiogalactopyranoside (IPTG). lac repressor encoded by lacI
   3571..3601    -  promoter       lac promoter: promoter for the E. coli lac operon
   3616..3637    -  protein_bind   CAP binding site: CAP binding activates transcription in the presence of cAMP. E. coli catabolite activator protein
   3650..3742    -  CDS            lacI (fragment): lac repressor; lacI; The lac repressor binds to the lac operator to inhibit transcription in E. coli. This inhibition can be relieved by adding lactose or isopropyl-β-D-thiogalactopyranoside (IPTG).
   3925..4513    -  rep_origin     ori: high-copy-number ColE1/pMB1/pBR322/pUC origin of replication
   4684..5544    -  CDS            AmpR: β-lactamase; bla; confers resistance to ampicillin, carbenicillin, and related antibiotics
   5545..5649    -  promoter       AmpR promoter: bla
   5744..5779    +  CDS            rop (fragment): Rop protein, which maintains plasmids at low copy number; rop
   5881..5980    +  misc_feature   bom (fragment): basis of mobility region from pBR322
   5986..21      -  CDS            lacZα (fragment) (across the origin): LacZα fragment of β-galactosidase; lacZ fragment
