[The description below was written by a language model from this plasmid's Addgene catalogue record and pLannotate feature annotations shown in this document.]
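Description:
AT3G47090 L5_pECIA2 is an insect-cell expression plasmid built on the pECIA2 backbone and designed for secreted protein production in Drosophila cell culture. It is maintained in E. coli as a high-copy plasmid through a ColE1/pUC-type origin and is selected with ampicillin via the β-lactamase gene. The annotated fragments of lacZα, lacI, rop, bom and the lac promoter/operator region are backbone remnants of its pUC/pBR322 ancestry rather than functional parts of the payload.

The expression cassette is driven by the Drosophila metallothionein promoter, which is induced by copper (CuSO4 according to the depositor). Downstream, a Drosophila BiP signal sequence directs the product into the secretory pathway. It is followed by the insert, the extracellular domain of the Arabidopsis thaliana leucine-rich repeat receptor kinase encoded by AT3G47090. The automated annotation labels this region as an EFR fragment, which probably reflects sequence similarity to that related LRR receptor kinase rather than the insert's true identity as given in the catalogue. The ectodomain is fused at its C terminus to a human IgG1 Fc region, a V5 epitope tag and a hexahistidine tag, although the His tag is listed in the catalogue and not separately annotated. An SV40 polyadenylation signal is annotated downstream of the cassette.

The record designates this construct as the "bait" vector, to be paired with the matching "prey" construct in pECIA14. This pairing belongs to an extracellular interaction assay used to map binding among the ectodomains of Arabidopsis LRR receptor kinases. The Fc fusion and the epitope tags provide handles that can be used for capture, detection and purification of the secreted protein.
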