Addgene plasmid #115122: AT3G47090 L5_pECIA2
Purpose: Bait vector AT3G47090 L5_pECIA2 should be used with prey vector AT3G47090 L5_pECIA14.
Depositing lab: Youssef Belkhadir. Depositing organization: Gregor Mendel Institute of Molecular Plant Biology. Publication: An extracellular network of Arabidopsis leucine-rich repeat receptor kinases. Smakowska-Luzan E, Mott GA, Parys K, Stegmann M, Howton TC, Layeghifard M, Neuhold J, Lehner A, Kong J, Grunwald K, Weinberger N, Satbhai SB, Mayer D, Busch W, Madalinski M, Stolt-Bergner P, Provart NJ, Mukhtar MS, Zipfel C, Desveaux D, Guttman DS, Belkhadir Y. Nature. 2018 Jan 18;553(7688):342-346. doi: 10.1038/nature25184. Epub 2018 Jan 10. PubMed 29320478.
Backbone
  Vector backbone: pECIA2
  Backbone manufacturer: Chris Garcia (Addgene plasmid # 47032)
  Vector type: Insect Expression
Growth in bacteria
  Bacterial resistance: Ampicillin, 100 μg/mL
  Growth temperature: 37°C
  Growth strain: DH5alpha
  Copy number: High Copy
Gene/Insert
  Gene/Insert name: AT3G47090
  Species: A. thaliana (mustard weed)
  Entrez Gene: AT3G47090 (a.k.a. AT3G47090)
  Promoter: Metallothionein (Copper-Inducible)
  Tag / fusion protein: Fc, V5 and hexahistidine tags (C terminal on backbone)
  Cloning method: Ligation Independent Cloning
Terms and licenses: Academic/Nonprofit Terms; Industry Terms: Not Available to Industry
Depositor comments: Plasmid for secreted expression in Drosophila cell culture by induction via CuSO4. Insert is an extracellular domain of indicated LRR-RK, C-terminally tagged with Fc, V5 and hexahistidine tags. Insert Protein Sequence: TDESDRQALLEIKSQVSESKRDALSAWNNSFPLCSWKWVRCGRKHKRVTRLDLGGLQLGGVISPSIGNLSFLIYLDLSNNSFGGTIPQEMGNLFRLKYLAVGFNYLEGEIPASLSNCSRLLYLDLFSNNLGDGVPSELGSLRKLLYLYLGLNDLKGKFPVFIRNLTSLIVLNLGYNHLEGEIPDDIAMLSQMVSLTLTMNNFSGVFPPAFYNLSSLENLYLLGNGFSGNLKPDFGNLLPNIHELSLHGNFLTGAIPTTLANISTLEMFGIGKNRMTGSISPNFGKLENLHYLELANNSLGSYSFGDLAFLDALTNCSHLHGLSVSYNRLGGALPTSIVNMSTELTVLNLKGNLIYGSIPHDIGNLIGLQSLLLADNLLTGPLPTSLGNLVGLGELILFSNRFSGEIPSFIGNLTQLVKLYLSNNSFEGIVPPSLGDCSHMLDLQIGYNKLNGTIPKEIMQIPTLVHLNMESNSLSGSLPNDIGRLQNLVELLLGNNNLSGHLPQTLGKCLSMEVIYLQENHFDGTIPDIKGLMGVKNVDLSNNNLSGSISEYFENFSKLEYLNLSDNNFEGRVPTEGIFQNATLVSVFGNKNLCGSIKELKLKPCIAQAPPVETRHPS
How to cite: AT3G47090 L5_pECIA2 was a gift from Youssef Belkhadir (Addgene plasmid # 115122 ; http://n2t.net/addgene:115122 ; RRID:Addgene_115122)
